>Addgene plasmid #160907 | YUC4:RUBY | addgene full sequence | sequence record 316104 | Addgene NGS Result
TTTTCTCTTAGGTTTACCCGCCAATATATCCTGTCAAACACTGATAGTTTATGTCCAACATGCATGCGTC
TATATATGGTATATATGAGTGTGGTCATGTAACTATGGTGAGAAAAATTGAGGTTGAGGGCAAATTCAAG
CCTGACAGAAAAGTTCCAAAGAGCATTGAGTCGGATAATGCAGAAGGAGAAATTGGAAGAAGAGGCCAGA
GCAAGATGACGTTTTCATGGGACCCTAAATTCTTTTGTCTACATTGTTATATTCATATTTTTGCCATTAT
CGATAGTGTAAACAAGATTGCTGATGGTGATCCATCCAAGGACCACAATATTCCTCGTCTAACCAAAGGG
ACCATCAATACACTATGTAACATGCATATAGAGTAGATTAATAGTATAGCCGATACACTTGTATAACTTG
TATTTTTCTTCCAGCTTAGTCATGAGTCTAGGCTCTATTAAACTGAATTTTAGGACCATTTGAATTAACA
AAAGAAAATGTATGGACCATTCTATTATACCAAGCATGCATAAATAATGAGTCTATAGAATCGTTTGATT
TCGAAGTTATCTTTACGTAAGAAACATTTGATTCTCGTCCAAGCTAAGTAAGTTTATGCACACCTGATCT
TTAAAACGGTTATGTAGTGCTAGTTAAAGAAAATTTGAACTAGATTGAATTTTTGCTATTGAATAAGTAT
CTTTCGTTTACCTAATTAATAAAATATGTATATATTGAAACTAGCTAGCGTTTTAGTTTAGCACAAATTT
TGTGTTTACTAGAACTAGCTAGAGATACATGCATGCAGAAAGATAATTATATTAGTTTCAAATATCATAT
TCCAATATATTGATTTTCTCACGTATAATTAGAATATTTTTTTGGTTTTAATTAGAAATTATTTGCTTAC
TATAAGGATTGTAAAAGAAATTGAACATGTCATGATTATATGTAAGTGGAGTACTAACGTAAATAATAGG
AATGATACATGAAAAAATGGCATTTTAATTAAATCTTGTTGATAAAGTCATTCATCTCTTGACCATAATA
AGGTTTTTATTTGATTGGAGCAAACAAAACATTTGGGTCTATGTAGTAATAATATGCATCCAAGTCAAGC
GTATATACAGTTTATTTTTCGATTAAATAATACCCAGAAAGCAAGTTAATATAGTTAAAACATTTACGTT
GGATATCGTTTACGTCTTAATCAATTGTGTCTGTGTGAAATGGTATCCATAATAAGGTCAAACGTTAATC
GATGAGATGAGGTTTAGCATGCAATGCATCATTAAATTTACAGCTTAAACTACCATGCGCATATATACAT
TTCTGACTAAAATAAGTCACATTAAAATAACATTTAAGTCCCAATATTTCTCTTCCTCTTTACCTATAAA
GTATAAACTATATACATATATATACAAAAATATTTCATCCTTAGGATTTTTTTAGTAATGATATCTCGTA
TTTTTATAATTTTTGATTCTATATGCATATTATTTTAAGATATCATAGAAGTAATTTTGGTTCATATCTG
TTAGTAACTAGTTTATAGAATCTATTGAACAAAACGAAATATCAGCTATTTAATCAGCCGTACATTTATA
AGTAAATGTGATGTTGTTGCGTCCAGTATAAAATCCAATCTAGATTTAAATGATCCATAATTAGTTGCTT
TGAAGAATATGGCTTCGCATAAAATATGTTAAATATTGATATTGCAACCTTATAGAGATCATAGGGGAAG
TGGAGGTCGGCTGCATTAGTTGACATTTAACGAAGGAGTGGCAAGTCAAATTACATTTTCCACATATCCA
CTTATTAATTATGTGTTTGGTGCAATTCTCATTAATTGTGCTTGAATATATCATCCCTCCAGCTACCTCA
AAATCAAAGCGTAGAAGTAGTTATCTTTTGATTATGTATCTTTCTTTCTCACGAAAATGTAATAATCTAT
ATGGTATACTATAATTTATGTTGGAAAGAAGATGAATACTTATGATGGAAAGAAGGTCATCTAAACCTTT
GTTAAAGTAAACAATATTTGATTAATTGATAATTTAATGACATGAATCTTCTGTTTCCACTTACTTGACC
CCAACAAACTTTCGGTAAAAGATTTAATTATAACAATTGTACGAATGTGAATATGTGAATGTGATCATGG
AAGTCATGAAACACGTCAACGCATATATCATATACTACAATATAGTTAGCGGATGTTCGTTTTAGTGTTT
AAAGACATGTTTAGCTTTTACATCCTGACATCAACACTGTTTTAATGTTTTTTGTACTAAACATAGAACT
GTTTTTTTTTTAATAAACGTACACTATACACAACATAATTGAATTATATTTAACATAATGCACTATTAAC
ATATGTTGCTCACGAAAGTATCAAAGTAATTAAAATCTTAACCATAATATATAGTAATCATGTTGGATCG
CATTATCGCATATAAATAAATTCTTAGTGATTATAAAGGGAAAAAAATAGTCATTAATTGTAGAAAGAAA
TTTAGTTTGACTAATAGTAAAGAATCTATGGCAAAGATTTTTCCAGTGGTAATATTTAATATCTCCACCA
TTTTTCCCTTCTTAGACCTACTCTACTCCCTACACTATACACATCACAATACTTCTTCTCTTTTCTCTCT
CTCTCCTCCCCCATTACTTATTGAGAAACACACACACACAAATCCTTTCCTTTTCTCTCACGCCTTCTCT
CTCTCTCTCACTCACTCTCGAGCATTTACACCACCTCATCTTACGTGGTCTCTATATAATTTCCAACTTG
GTTTCTTGGTTTTTCCCGAGAAACAATCAAAAGAAGACCCTAAAACAGGACACTTCTTAGGTGCATGTGT
GTGTGATCGTCAGAGAAAGATAAAGACACTTTCCTCTTCCTTCCTTCTTCTTCTTTCTTACTCTCTCTCT
CTCTCTTTCGCTTTTATTAGTCGACAAACTAGTATGGATCATGCGACCCTCGCCATGATCCTCGCGATCT
GGTTCATCAGCTTCCACTTCATCAAGCTGCTGTTCTCCCAGCAGACCACCAAGCTGCTTCCGCCAGGACC
AAAGCCGCTTCCGATCATCGGCAACATCCTTGAGGTGGGCAAGAAGCCGCATCGGTCCTTCGCCAACCTC
GCCAAGATTCACGGCCCACTCATTTCCCTCAGACTCGGCTCTGTGACCACCATCGTTGTGTCCTCTGCCG
ACGTGGCCAAAGAGATGTTCCTCAAGAAGGATCACCCGCTCTCCAACCGCACGATCCCGAATAGTGTTAC
AGCCGGCGACCACCACAAGCTCACCATGTCTTGGCTCCCGGTGTCTCCGAAGTGGCGCAACTTCCGCAAG
ATTACCGCCGTGCATCTGCTCTCCCCACAGAGACTCGATGCCTGCCAGACATTCAGGCACGCCAAGGTGC
AGCAGCTCTACGAGTACGTTCAAGAGTGCGCCCAGAAAGGCCAGGCCGTGGATATTGGCAAGGCCGCCTT
TACGACCAGCCTCAACCTCCTCAGCAAGCTGTTCTTCAGCGTCGAGCTGGCGCACCACAAGTCCCATACC
AGCCAAGAGTTCAAAGAGCTGATCTGGAACATCATGGAAGATATAGGCAAGCCGAACTACGCCGACTACT
TCCCGATTCTCGGCTGCGTTGACCCATCTGGCATTAGAAGAAGGCTCGCCTGCTCCTTCGACAAGCTGAT
CGCCGTGTTCCAGGGCATCATCTGCGAGAGACTCGCCCCAGATTCCTCCACCACAACTACCACCACCACC
GACGACGTGCTCGATGTGCTCCTCCAGCTGTTCAAGCAGAACGAGCTGACGATGGGCGAGATCAACCACC
TCCTCGTGGACATCTTCGACGCCGGCACCGATACCACATCCTCCACATTCGAGTGGGTGATGACCGAGCT
GATCCGCAATCCAGAGATGATGGAAAAGGCCCAAGAGGAAATCAAGCAGGTCCTCGGCAAGGACAAGCAG
ATCCAAGAGTCCGACATCATCAACCTGCCGTACCTCCAGGCGATCATCAAAGAGACACTCCGCCTCCATC
CGCCGACCGTGTTCTTGCTCCCAAGAAAGGCCGACACCGATGTCGAGCTGTACGGCTACATCGTGCCGAA
GGATGCCCAGATCCTCGTGAACCTCTGGGCCATTGGCAGGGACCCAAACGCCTGGCAGAACGCCGATATT
TTCAGCCCAGAGCGCTTCATCGGCTGCGAGATCGATGTTAAGGGCCGCGATTTCGGCCTCCTTCCATTTG
GCGCTGGCCGCAGAATTTGCCCAGGCATGAATCTCGCCATCAGGATGCTCACCCTCATGCTCGCCACACT
CCTCCAGTTCTTCAACTGGAAGCTCGAAGGCGACATCTCCCCGAAGGACCTCGACATGGACGAGAAGTTC
GGCATTGCGCTCCAAAAGACCAAGCCGCTCAAGCTCATCCCGATTCCGCGCTACGGTAGCGGAGCTACCA
ATTTTAGCCTCCTTAAGCAGGCAGGTGATGTAGAAGAGAACCCCGGGCCTATGAAGATGATGAACGGCGA
GGACGCCAACGACCAGATGATCAAAGAGTCCTTCTTCATCACCCACGGCAACCCGATCCTCACCGTCGAG
GATACACATCCGCTCAGGCCGTTCTTCGAGACATGGCGCGAGAAGATTTTCTCCAAGAAGCCGAAGGCCA
TCCTCATCATCTCCGGCCACTGGGAGACAGTGAAGCCAACCGTGAACGCCGTGCACATCAACGACACCAT
CCACGACTTCGACGACTACCCAGCCGCCATGTACCAGTTCAAGTACCCAGCTCCAGGCGAGCCAGAGCTT
GCGAGAAAGGTGGAAGAGATCCTCAAGAAGTCCGGGTTCGAGACAGCCGAGACAGACCAAAAGAGGGGCC
TTGATCACGGCGCCTGGGTTCCACTCATGCTCATGTATCCAGAGGCGGACATCCCGGTGTGCCAGCTCTC
AGTTCAGCCACATCTCGACGGCACCTACCACTACAATCTCGGCAGAGCCCTCGCGCCGCTCAAGAATGAT
GGCGTGCTCATTATTGGCTCCGGCAGCGCCACACATCCACTCGATGAGACACCGCACTACTTCGATGGTG
TTGCCCCTTGGGCCGCTGCCTTCGATTCTTGGCTTAGGAAGGCCCTCATCAACGGCCGCTTCGAGGAAGT
GAACATCTACGAGAGCAAGGCCCCGAACTGGAAGCTCGCCCATCCATTTCCAGAGCACTTCTACCCGCTC
CACGTTGTGCTCGGCGCTGCTGGTGAAAAGTGGAAGGCCGAGCTGATCCACTCCTCCTGGGATCATGGCA
CACTTTGCCACGGCTCCTACAAGTTCACCTCCGCCGGATCCGGAGCAACCAACTTTAGCCTGCTCAAGCA
AGCAGGAGATGTTGAGGAAAATCCTGGCCCCATGACCGCCATCAAGATGAACACCAACGGCGAGGGCGAG
ACACAGCACATCCTCATGATCCCGTTCATGGCGCAGGGCCACCTCAGGCCATTTCTCGAACTCGCCATGT
TCCTCTACAAGCGCTCCCACGTGATCATCACCCTGCTCACAACTCCGCTCAATGCCGGCTTCCTCAGGCA
CCTCCTTCACCACCATTCCTACTCCTCCAGCGGCATCAGGATCGTCGAGCTGCCATTCAACTCCACCAAC
CACGGACTCCCACCGGGCATCGAGAACACCGATAAGCTCACACTCCCGCTCGTGGTGTCCCTCTTCCATT
CCACCATCAGCCTCGATCCGCACCTCCGCGATTACATCTCCAGGCATTTCAGCCCAGCCAGGCCACCACT
CTGCGTGATCCATGATGTGTTCCTCGGCTGGGTTGACCAGGTGGCCAAGGATGTGGGCTCTACAGGCGTG
GTGTTCACAACAGGCGGCGCTTATGGCACATCCGCCTACGTGTCCATCTGGAACGATCTCCCGCACCAGA
ACTACTCCGACGACCAAGAGTTCCCGCTGCCAGGCTTCCCAGAGAACCATAAGTTCCGCAGGTCCCAGCT
CCATCGGTTCCTCAGATATGCCGACGGCTCCGACGATTGGTCCAAGTATTTCCAGCCGCAGCTCCGCCAG
TCCATGAAGTCTTTTGGCTGGCTCTGCAACTCCGTGGAAGAGATCGAGACACTCGGCTTCTCCATCCTCC
GCAACTACACCAAGCTGCCGATCTGGGGCATCGGCCCACTTATTGCTTCCCCAGTGCAGCACTCCTCCTC
CGACAACAATTCAACAGGCGCCGAGTTCGTGCAGTGGCTCAGCCTCAAAGAGCCGGACTCCGTCCTCTAC
ATCTCCTTCGGCTCCCAGAACACGATCAGCCCGACGCAGATGATGGAACTCGCTGCTGGCCTTGAGTCCT
CCGAGAAGCCATTCCTCTGGGTGATCAGAGCCCCGTTCGGCTTCGACATCAACGAAGAGATGCGCCCAGA
GTGGCTGCCAGAGGGCTTTGAGGAACGCATGAAGGTGAAGAAACAGGGCAAGCTCGTGTACAAGCTCGGC
CCGCAGCTTGAGATCCTCAACCATGAATCCATCGGCGGCTTTCTCACCCACTGCGGATGGAACAGCATCC
TTGAGTCTCTTCGCGAGGGCGTTCCGATGCTTGGATGGCCACTTGCTGCCGAGCAGGCCTACAACCTCAA
GTACCTCGAAGATGAGATGGGCGTCGCGGTTGAGCTTGCTAGAGGCCTCGAAGGCGAGATCTCCAAAGAG
AAGGTCAAGCGCATCGTCGAGATGATCCTTGAGCGCAACGAGGGCTCCAAAGGCTGGGAGATGAAGAATC
GCGCCGTGGAAATGGGCAAAAAGCTCAAGGACGCCGTGAACGAGGAAAAAGAGCTGAAGGGCTCCTCCGT
GAAGGCGATCGACGATTTCCTCGACGCCGTCATGCAGGCCAAACTTGAGCCAAGCCTCCAGTGATAGTGA
ATATGAAGATGAAGATGAAATATTTGGTGTGTCAAATAAAAAGGTTGTGTGCTTAAGTTTGTGTTTTTTT
CTTGGCTTGTTGTGTTATGAATTTGTGGCTTTTTCTAATATTAAATGAATGTAACATCTCATTATAATGA
ATAAACAAATGTTTCTATAATCCATTGTGAATGTTTTGTTGGATCTCTTCTCCAGCATATAACTACTGTA
TGTGCTATGGTATGGACTATGGAATATGATTAAAGATAAGACCTAACTGAGTAAGCTAGCTTGTTCGAGT
ATTATGGCATTGGGAAAACTGTTTTTCTTGTACCATTTGTTGTGCTTGTAATTTACTGTGTTTTTTATTC
GGTTTTCGCTATCGAACTGTGAAATGGAAATGGATGGAGAAGAGTTAATGAATGATATGGTCCTTTTGTT
CATTCTCAAATTAATATTATTTGTTTTTTCTCTTATTTGTTGTGTGTTGAATTTGAAATTATAAGAGATA
TGCAAACATTTTGTTTTGAGTAAAAATGTGTCAAATCGTGGCCTCTAATGACCGAAGTTAATATGAGGAG
TAAAACACTAGATCCCCAAACAAGCTTGAAACTGAAGGCGGGAAACGACAATCTGATCATGAGCGGAGAA
TTAAGGGAGTCACGTTATGACCCCCGCCGATGACGCGGGACAAGCCGTTTTACGTTTGGAACTGACAGAA
CCGCAACGTTGAAGGAGCCACTCAGCCGCGGGTTTCTGGAGTTTAATGAGCTAAGCACATACGTCAGAAA
CCATTATTGCGCGTTCAAAAGTCGCCTAAGGTCACTATCAGCTAGCAAATATTTCTTGTCAAAAATGCTC
CACTGACGTTCCATAAATTCCCCTCGGTATCCAATTAGAGTCTCATATTCACTCTCAATCCAAATAATCT
GCACCGGATCCGCTAGAGGATCTCGACCTGCAAGATCCCGGGGGGCAATGAGATATGAAAAAGCCTGAAC
TCACCGCGACGTCTGTCGAGAAGTTTCTGATCGAAAAGTTCGACAGCGTCTCCGACCTGATGCAGCTCTC
GGAGGGCGAAGAATCTCGTGCTTTCAGCTTCGATATAGGAGGGCGTGGATATGTCCTGCGGGTAAATAGC
TGCGCCGATGGTTTCTACAAAGATCGTTATGTTTATCGGCACTTTGCATCGGCCGCGCTCCCGATTCCGG
AAGTGCTTGACATTGGGGAATTCAGCGAGAGCCTGACCTATTGCATCTCCCGCCGTGCACAGGGTGTCAC
GTTGCAAGACCTGCCTGAAACCGAACTGCCCGCTGTTCTGCAGCCGGTCGCGGAGGCCATGGATGCGATC
GCTGCGGCCGATCTTAGCCAGACGAGCGGGTTCGGCCCATTCGGACCGCAAGGAATCGGTCAATACACTA
CATGGCGTGATTTCATATGCGCGATTGCTGATCCCCATGTGTATCACTGGCAAACTGTGATGGACGACAC
CGTCAGTGCGTCCGTCGCGCAGGCTCTCGATGAGCTGATGCTTTGGGCCGAGGACTGCCCCGAAGTCCGG
CACCTCGTGCACGCGGATTTCGGCTCCAACAATGTCCTGACGGACAATGGCCGCATAACAGCGGTCATTG
ACTGGAGCGAGGCGATGTTCGGGGATTCCCAATACGAGGTCGCCAACATCTTCTTCTGGAGGCCGTGGTT
GGCTTGTATGGAGCAGCAGACGCGCTACTTCGAGCGGAGGCATCCGGAGCTTGCAGGATCGCCGCGGCTC
CGGGCGTATATGCTCCGCATTGGTCTTGACCAACTCTATCAGAGCTTGGTTGACGGCAATTTCGATGATG
CAGCTTGGGCGCAGGGTCGATGCGACGCAATCGTCCGATCCGGAGCCGGGACTGTCGGGCGTACACAAAT
CGCCCGCAGAAGCGCGGCCGTCTGGACCGATGGCTGTGTAGAAGTACTCGCCGATAGTGGAAACCGACGC
CCCAGCACTCGTCCGGGATCTTGGAGGTGATGTAACATGATCACAAGCTGATCCCCCGAATTTCCCCGAT
CGTTCAAACATTTGGCAATAAAGTTTCTTAAGATTGAATCCTGTTGCCGGTCTTGCGATGATTATCATAT
AATTTCTGTTGAATTACGTTAAGCATGTAATAATTAACATGTAATGCATGACGTTATTTATGAGATGGGT
TTTTATGATTAGAGTCCCGCAATTATACATTTAATACGCGATAGAAAACAAAATATAGCGCGCAAACTAG
GATAAATTATCGCGCGCGGTGTCATCTATGTTACTAGATCGGGAATTGATCCCCCCTCGACAGCTTGCAT
GCCAGCTTGGGCTGCAGGTCGACGCGTCAATTGATATCGATCCAGGCCTCCCAGCTTTCGTCCGTATCAT
CGGTTTCGACAACGTTCGTCAAGTTCAATGCATCAGTTTCATTGCCCACACACCAGAATCCTACTAAGTT
TGAGTATTATGGCATTGGAAAAGCTGTTTTCTTCTATCATTTGTTCTGCTTGTAATTTACTGTGTTCTTT
CAGTTTTTGTTTTCGGACATCAAAATGCAAATGGATGGATAAGAGTTAATAAATGATATGGTCCTTTTGT
TCATTCTCAAATTATTATTATCTGTTGTTTTTACTTTAATGGGTTGAATTTAAGTAAGAAAGGAACTAAC
AGTGTGATATTAAGGTGCAATGTTAGACATATAAAACAGTCTTTCACCTCTCTTTGGTTATGTCTTGAAT
TGGTTTGTTTCTTCACTTATCTGTGTAATCAAGTTTACTATGAGTCTATGATCAAGTAATTATGCAATCA
AGTTAAGTACAGTATAGGCTTTTTGTGTCGAGGGGGTACCGAGTCGAGGAATTCACTGGCCGTCGTTTTA
CAACGTCGTGACTGGGAAAACCCTGGCGTTACCCAACTTAATCGCCTTGCAGCACATCCCCCTTTCGCCA
GCTGGCGTAATAGCGAAGAGGCCCGCACCGATCGCCCTTCCCAACAGTTGCGCAGCCTGAATGGCGGGTA
CCGAGCTCGAATTCAATTCGGCGTTAATTCAGTACATTAAAAACGTCCGCAATGTGTTATTAAGTTGTCT
AAGCGTCAATTTGTTTACACCACAATATATCCTGCCACCAGCCAGCCAACAGCTCCCCGACCGGCAGCTC
GGCACAAAATCACCACTCGATACAGGCAGCCCATCAGTCCGGGACGGCGTCAGCGGGAGAGCCGTTGTAA
GGCGGCAGACTTTGCTCATGTTACCGATGCTATTCGGAAGAACGGCAACTAAGCTGCCGGGTTTGAAACA
CGGATGATCTCGCGGAGGGTAGCATGTTGATTGTAACGATGACAGAGCGTTGCTGCCTGTGATCAATTCG
GGCACGAACCCAGTGGACATAAGCCTGTTCGGTTCGTAAGCTGTAATGCAAGTAGCGTATGCGCTCACGC
AACTGGTCCAGAACCTTGACCGAACGCAGCGGTGGTAACGGCGCAGTGGCGGTTTTCATGGCTTGTTATG
ACTGTTTTTTTGGGGTACAGTCTATGCCTCGGGCATCCAAGCAGCAAGCGCGTTACGCCGTGGGTCGATG
TTTGATGTTATGGAGCAGCAACGATGTTACGCAGCAGGGCAGTCGCCCTAAAACAAAGTTAAACATCATG
GGGGAAGCGGTGATCGCCGAAGTATCGACTCAACTATCAGAGGTAGTTGGCGTCATCGAGCGCCATCTCG
AACCGACGTTGCTGGCCGTACATTTGTACGGCTCCGCAGTGGATGGCGGCCTGAAGCCACACAGTGATAT
TGATTTGCTGGTTACGGTGACCGTAAGGCTTGATGAAACAACGCGGCGAGCTTTGATCAACGACCTTTTG
GAAACTTCGGCTTCCCCTGGAGAGAGCGAGATTCTCCGCGCTGTAGAAGTCACCATTGTTGTGCACGACG
ACATCATTCCGTGGCGTTATCCAGCTAAGCGCGAACTGCAATTTGGAGAATGGCAGCGCAATGACATTCT
TGCAGGTATCTTCGAGCCAGCCACGATCGACATTGATCTGGCTATCTTGCTGACAAAAGCAAGAGAACAT
AGCGTTGCCTTGGTAGGTCCAGCGGCGGAGGAACTCTTTGATCCGGTTCCTGAACAGGATCTATTTGAGG
CGCTAAATGAAACCTTAACGCTATGGAACTCGCCGCCCGACTGGGCTGGCGATGAGCGAAATGTAGTGCT
TACGTTGTCCCGCATTTGGTACAGCGCAGTAACCGGCAAAATCGCGCCGAAGGATGTCGCTGCCGACTGG
GCAATGGAGCGCCTGCCGGCCCAGTATCAGCCCGTCATACTTGAAGCTAGACAGGCTTATCTTGGACAAG
AAGAAGATCGCTTGGCCTCGCGCGCAGATCAGTTGGAAGAATTTGTCCACTACGTGAAAGGCGAGATCAC
CAAGGTAGTCGGCAAATAATGTCTAGCTAGAAATTCGTTCAAGCCGACGCCGCTTCGCGGCGCGGCTTAA
CTCAAGCGTTAGATGCACTAAGCACATAATTGCTCACAGCCAAACTATCAGGTCAAGTCTGCTTTTATTA
TTTTTAAGCGTGCATAATAAGCCCTACACAAATTGGGAGATATATCATGCATGACCAAAATCCCTTAACG
TGAGTTTTCGTTCCACTGAGCGTCAGACCCCGTAGAAAAGATCAAAGGATCTTCTTGAGATCCTTTTTTT
CTGCGCGTAATCTGCTGCTTGCAAACAAAAAAACCACCGCTACCAGCGGTGGTTTGTTTGCCGGATCAAG
AGCTACCAACTCTTTTTCCGAAGGTAACTGGCTTCAGCAGAGCGCAGATACCAAATACTGTCCTTCTAGT
GTAGCCGTAGTTAGGCCACCACTTCAAGAACTCTGTAGCACCGCCTACATACCTCGCTCTGCTAATCCTG
TTACCAGTGGCTGCTGCCAGTGGCGATAAGTCGTGTCTTACCGGGTTGGACTCAAGACGATAGTTACCGG
ATAAGGCGCAGCGGTCGGGCTGAACGGGGGGTTCGTGCACACAGCCCAGCTTGGAGCGAACGACCTACAC
CGAACTGAGATACCTACAGCGTGAGCTATGAGAAAGCGCCACGCTTCCCGAAGGGAGAAAGGCGGACAGG
TATCCGGTAAGCGGCAGGGTCGGAACAGGAGAGCGCACGAGGGAGCTTCCAGGGGGAAACGCCTGGTATC
TTTATAGTCCTGTCGGGTTTCGCCACCTCTGACTTGAGCGTCGATTTTTGTGATGCTCGTCAGGGGGGCG
GAGCCTATGGAAAAACGCCAGCAACGCGGCCTTTTTACGGTTCCTGGCCTTTTGCTGGCCTTTTGCTCAC
ATGTTCTTTCCTGCGTTATCCCCTGATTCTGTGGATAACCGTATTACCGCCTTTGAGTGAGCTGATACCG
CTCGCCGCAGCCGAACGACCGAGCGCAGCGAGTCAGTGAGCGAGGAAGCGGAAGAGCGCCTGATGCGGTA
TTTTCTCCTTACGCATCTGTGCGGTATTTCACACCGCATATGGTGCACTCTCAGTACAATCTGCTCTGAT
GCCGCATAGTTAAGCCAGTATACACTCCGCTATCGCTACGTGACTGGGTCATGGCTGCGCCCCGACACCC
GCCAACACCCGCTGACGCGCCCTGACGGGCTTGTCTGCTCCCGGCATCCGCTTACAGACAAGCTGTGACC
GTCTCCGGGAGCTGCATGTGTCAGAGGTTTTCACCGTCATCACCGAAACGCGCGAGGCAGGGTGCCTTGA
TGTGGGCGCCGGCGGTCGAGTGGCGACGGCGCGGCTTGTCCGCGCCCTGGTAGATTGCCTGGCCGTAGGC
CAGCCATTTTTGAGCGGCCAGCGGCCGCGATAGGCCGACGCGAAGCGGCGGGGCGTAGGGAGCGCAGCGA
CCGAAGGGTAGGCGCTTTTTGCAGCTCTTCGGCTGTGCGCTGGCCAGACAGTTATGCACAGGCCAGGCGG
GTTTTAAGAGTTTTAATAAGTTTTAAAGAGTTTTAGGCGGAAAAATCGCCTTTTTTCTCTTTTATATCAG
TCACTTACATGTGTGACCGGTTCCCAATGTACGGCTTTGGGTTCCCAATGTACGGGTTCCGGTTCCCAAT
GTACGGCTTTGGGTTCCCAATGTACGTGCTATCCACAGGAAAGAGACCTTTTCGACCTTTTTCCCCTGCT
AGGGCAATTTGCCCTAGCATCTGCTCCGTACATTAGGAACCGGCGGATGCTTCGCCCTCGATCAGGTTGC
GGTAGCGCATGACTAGGATCGGGCCAGCCTGCCCCGCCTCCTCCTTCAAATCGTACTCCGGCAGGTCATT
TGACCCGATCAGCTTGCGCACGGTGAAACAGAACTTCTTGAACTCTCCGGCGCTGCCACTGCGTTCGTAG
ATCGTCTTGAACAACCATCTGGCTTCTGCCTTGCCTGCGGCGCGGCGTGCCAGGCGGTAGAGAAAACGGC
CGATGCCGGGATCGATCAAAAAGTAATCGGGGTGAACCGTCAGCACGTCCGGGTTCTTGCCTTCTGTGAT
CTCGCGGTACATCCAATCAGCTAGCTCGATCTCGATGTACTCCGGCCGCCCGGTTTCGCTCTTTACGATC
TTGTAGCGGCTAATCAAGGCTTCACCCTCGGATACCGTCACCAGGCGGCCGTTCTTGGCCTTCTTCGTAC
GCTGCATGGCAACGTGCGTGGTGTTTAACCGAATGCAGGTTTCTACCAGGTCGTCTTTCTGCTTTCCGCC
ATCGGCTCGCCGGCAGAACTTGAGTACGTCCGCAACGTGTGGACGGAACACGCGGCCGGGCTTGTCTCCC
TTCCCTTCCCGGTATCGGTTCATGGATTCGGTTAGATGGGAAACCGCCATCAGTACCAGGTCGTAATCCC
ACACACTGGCCATGCCGGCCGGCCCTGCGGAAACCTCTACGTGCCCGTCTGGAAGCTCGTAGCGGATCAC
CTCGCCAGCTCGTCGGTCACGCTTCGACAGACGGAAAACGGCCACGTCCATGATGCTGCGACTATCGCGG
GTGCCCACGTCATAGAGCATCGGAACGAAAAAATCTGGTTGCTCGTCGCCCTTGGGCGGCTTCCTAATCG
ACGGCGCACCGGCTGCCGGCGGTTGCCGGGATTCTTTGCGGATTCGATCAGCGGCCGCTTGCCACGATTC
ACCGGGGCGTGCTTCTGCCTCGATGCGTTGCCGCTGGGCGGCCTGCGCGGCCTTCAACTTCTCCACCAGG
TCATCACCCAGCGCCGCGCCGATTTGTACCGGGCCGGATGGTTTGCGACCGCTCACGCCGATTCCTCGGG
CTTGGGGGTTCCAGTGCCATTGCAGGGCCGGCAGACAACCCAGCCGCTTACGCCTGGCCAACCGCCCGTT
CCTCCACACATGGGGCATTCCACGGCGTCGGTGCCTGGTTGTTCTTGATTTTCCATGCCGCCTCCTTTAG
CCGCTAAAATTCATCTACTCATTTATTCATTTGCTCATTTACTCTGGTAGCTGCGCGATGTATTCAGATA
GCAGCTCGGTAATGGTCTTGCCTTGGCGTACCGCGTACATCTTCAGCTTGGTGTGATCCTCCGCCGGCAA
CTGAAAGTTGACCCGCTTCATGGCTGGCGTGTCTGCCAGGCTGGCCAACGTTGCAGCCTTGCTGCTGCGT
GCGCTCGGACGGCCGGCACTTAGCGTGTTTGTGCTTTTGCTCATTTTCTCTTTACCTCATTAACTCAAAT
GAGTTTTGATTTAATTTCAGCGGCCAGCGCCTGGACCTCGCGGGCAGCGTCGCCCTCGGGTTCTGATTCA
AGAACGGTTGTGCCGGCGGCGGCAGTGCCTGGGTAGCTCACGCGCTGCGTGATACGGGACTCAAGAATGG
GCAGCTCGTACCCGGCCAGCGCCTCGGCAACCTCACCGCCGATGCGCGTGCCTTTGATCGCCCGCGACAC
GACAAAGGCCGCTTGTAGCCTTCCATCCGTGACCTCAATGCGCTGCTTAACCAGCTCCACCAGGTCGGCG
GTGGCCCATATGTCGTAAGGGCTTGGCTGCACCGGAATCAGCACGAAGTCGGCTGCCTTGATCGCGGACA
CAGCCAAGTCCGCCGCCTGGGGCGCTCCGTCGATCACTACGAAGTCGCGCCGGCCGATGGCCTTCACGTC
GCGGTCAATCGTCGGGCGGTCGATGCCGACAACGGTTAGCGGTTGATCTTCCCGCACGGCCGCCCAATCG
CGGGCACTGCCCTGGGGATCGGAATCGACTAACAGAACATCGGCCCCGGCGAGTTGCAGGGCGCGGGCTA
GATGGGTTGCGATGGTCGTCTTGCCTGACCCGCCTTTCTGGTTAAGTACAGCGATAACCTTCATGCGTTC
CCCTTGCGTATTTGTTTATTTACTCATCGCATCATATACGCAGCGACCGCATGACGCAAGCTGTTTTACT
CAAATACACATCACCTTTTTAGACGGCGGCGCTCGGTTTCTTCAGCGGCCAAGCTGGCCGGCCAGGCCGC
CAGCTTGGCATCAGACAAACCGGCCAGGATTTCATGCAGCCGCACGGTTGAGACGTGCGCGGGCGGCTCG
AACACGTACCCGGCCGCGATCATCTCCGCCTCGATCTCTTCGGTAATGAAAAACGGTTCGTCCTGGCCGT
CCTGGTGCGGTTTCATGCTTGTTCCTCTTGGCGTTCATTCTCGGCGGCCGCCAGGGCGTCGGCCTCGGTC
AATGCGTCCTCACGGAAGGCACCGCGCCGCCTGGCCTCGGTGGGCGTCACTTCCTCGCTGCGCTCAAGTG
CGCGGTACAGGGTCGAGCGATGCACGCCAAGCAGTGCAGCCGCCTCTTTCACGGTGCGGCCTTCCTGGTC
GATCAGCTCGCGGGCGTGCGCGATCTGTGCCGGGGTGAGGGTAGGGCGGGGGCCAAACTTCACGCCTCGG
GCCTTGGCGGCCTCGCGCCCGCTCCGGGTGCGGTCGATGATTAGGGAACGCTCGAACTCGGCAATGCCGG
CGAACACGGTCAACACCATGCGGCCGGCCGGCGTGGTGGTGTCGGCCCACGGCTCTGCCAGGCTACGCAG
GCCCGCGCCGGCCTCCTGGATGCGCTCGGCAATGTCCAGTAGGTCGCGGGTGCTGCGGGCCAGGCGGTCT
AGCCTGGTCACTGTCACAACGTCGCCAGGGCGTAGGTGGTCAAGCATCCTGGCCAGCTCCGGGCGGTCGC
GCCTGGTGCCGGTGATCTTCTCGGAAAACAGCTTGGTGCAGCCGGCCGCGTGCAGTTCGGCCCGTTGGTT
GGTCAAGTCCTGGTCGTCGGTGCTGACGCGGGCATAGCCCAGCAGGCCAGCGGCGGCGCTCTTGTTCATG
GCGTAATGTCTCCGGTTCTAGTCGCAAGTATTCTACTTTATGCGACTAAAACACGCGACAAGAAAACGCC
AGGAAAAGGGCAGGGCGGCAGCCTGTCGCGTAACTTAGGACTTGTGCGACATGTCGTTTTCAGAAGACGG
CTGCACTGAACGTCAGAAGCCGACTGCACTATAGCAGCGGAGGGGTTGGATCAAAGTACTTTAAAGTACT
TTAAAGTACTTTAAAGTACTTTGATCCCGAGGGGAACCCTGTGGTTGGCATGCACATACAAATGGACGAA
CGGATAAACCTTTTCACGCCCTTTTAAATATCCGATTATTCTAATAAACGCTC
Features (pLannotate 1.2.2; 23 found; start..end, strand, type, name):
     12..36      -  misc_feature   RB T-DNA repeat: right border repeat from nopaline C58 T-DNA
   2122..2140    -  intron         β-globin intron (fragment): intron from rabbit β-globin gene
   2974..4464    +  CDS            CYP76AD1: C76AD_BETVU - Also known as Bv2g029890_ucyh From Beta vulgaris (Sugar beet).
   4531..5355    +  CDS            DODA1: DOD1W_BETVU - Experimental evidence at transcript level: Swiss-Prot protein existence level 2. Opens the cyclic ring of dihydroxy-phenylalanine (DOPA) between carbons 4 and 5, thus producing an unstable seco-DOPA that rearranges nonenzymatically to betalamic acid. From Beta vulgaris (Sugar beet).
   6932..7180    +  terminator     HSP terminator: efficient transcription terminator from the Arabidopsis thaliana heat shock protein 18.2 gene (Nagaya et al., 2010)
   7203..7499    +  terminator     E9 terminator (fragment): terminator and polyadenylation signal from the pea rbcS-E9 gene
   7660..7843    +  promoter       NOS promoter: nopaline synthase promoter NOS promoter
   7895..8905    +  CDS            HygR: aminoglycoside phosphotransferase from E. coli; aph(4)-Ia; confers resistance to hygromycin
   8958..9210    +  terminator     NOS terminator: nopaline synthase terminator and poly(A) signal
   9294..9374    +  CDS            RBCS.3A (fragment): RBS3_PEA - Experimental evidence at protein level: Swiss-Prot protein existence level 1. RuBisCO catalyzes two reactions: the carboxylation of D- ribulose 1,5-bisphosphate, the primary event in carbon dioxide fixation, as well as the oxidative fragmentation of the pentose substrate. Both reactions occur simultaneously and in competition at the same active site. Although the small subunit is not catalytic it is essential for maximal activity (Probable). Binds to abscisic acid (ABA); only half of the possible binding sites are occupied in the crystal; and there are indications this is a low affi
   9781..9936    +  CDS            lacZα (fragment): LacZα fragment of β-galactosidase; lacZ fragment
   9935..9954    -  misc_feature   MCS (fragment): pUC18/19 multiple cloning site
  10023..10047   -  misc_feature   LB T-DNA repeat: left border repeat from nopaline C58 T-DNA
  10306..10329   +  promoter       Pc promoter (fragment): intI1 (promoter lies within the coding sequence); class 1 integron promoter
  10505..10561   +  CDS            GmR (fragment): gentamycin acetyltransferase; aacC1; confers resistance to gentamycin
  10572..11359   +  CDS            SmR (fragment): aminoglycoside adenylyltransferase (Murphy, 1985); aadA; confers resistance to spectinomycin and streptomycin
  11605..12193   +  rep_origin     ori: high-copy-number ColE1/pMB1/pBR322/pUC origin of replication
  12379..12519   -  misc_feature   bom: basis of mobility region from pBR322
  12621..12660   -  CDS            rop (fragment): Rop protein, which maintains plasmids at low copy number; rop
  12863..13057   -  rep_origin     pVS1 oriV: origin of replication for the Pseudomonas plasmid pVS1 (Heeb et al., 2000)
  13123..14196   -  CDS            pVS1 RepA: replication protein from the Pseudomonas plasmid pVS1 (Heeb et al., 2000)
  14625..15254   -  CDS            pVS1 StaA: stability protein from the Pseudomonas plasmid pVS1 (Heeb et al., 2000)
  15814..16215   -  CDS            Y4CG_SINFN (fragment): Protein inferred from homology: Swiss-Prot protein existence level 3. From Sinorhizobium fredii (strain NBRC 101917 / NGR234).
