[The description below was written by a language model from this plasmid's Addgene catalogue record and pLannotate feature annotations shown in this document.]
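Description:
YUC4:RUBY is a plant expression binary vector built on the pHDE backbone, designed for Agrobacterium-mediated T-DNA delivery. It carries the high-copy ColE1/pUC-type origin with the pBR322 bom site for propagation in E. coli, and the pVS1 oriV, RepA and StaA functions that support replication and stable maintenance in Agrobacterium. Bacterial selection is by spectinomycin through the aadA (SmR) gene. The catalogue lists a total size of about 16.5 kb, and the sequenced record is slightly longer at 16,573 nt.

Between the nopaline-type right and left T-DNA border repeats lies the RUBY reporter driven by the Arabidopsis YUC4 promoter. The promoter is not annotated in the feature table but presumably occupies the unannotated region upstream of the first coding sequence. RUBY is a synthetic betalain biosynthesis cassette. The annotation identifies the Beta vulgaris CYP76AD1 and DODA1 coding sequences, followed by an unannotated stretch of roughly 1.5 kb before the terminators. This stretch would be expected to hold the remaining part of the pathway, a glucosyltransferase in the published RUBY design, although the table does not identify it. The short gaps between reading frames are consistent with expression as a single linked unit. Transcription ends at the Arabidopsis HSP18.2 terminator, followed by a pea rbcS-E9 terminator fragment. The T-DNA also contains a NOS promoter–HygR–NOS terminator cassette for hygromycin selection of transformed plants. A short "β-globin intron" hit is probably a spurious match.

Because betalain is a visible red pigment that needs no added substrate or special equipment, the construct serves as a noninvasive, tissue-specific marker of YUC4 promoter activity and of successful plant transformation.
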