Addgene plasmid #160907: YUC4:RUBY
Purpose: RUBY under the control of YUC4 promoter/tissue specific marker for gene expression
Depositing lab: Yunde Zhao. Depositing organization: University of California, San Diego (UCSD). Publication: A reporter for noninvasively monitoring gene expression and plant transformation. He Y, Zhang T, Sun H, Zhan H, Zhao Y. Hortic Res. 2020 Sep 19;7:152. doi: 10.1038/s41438-020-00390-1. eCollection 2020. PubMed 33024566.
Backbone
  Vector backbone: pHDE
  Backbone size w/o insert (bp): 9346
  Total vector size (bp): 16475
  Vector type: Plant Expression
Growth in bacteria
  Bacterial resistance: Spectinomycin, 50 μg/mL
  Growth temperature: 37°C
  Growth strain: DH5alpha
  Copy number: Unknown
Gene/Insert
  Gene/Insert name: RUBY and YUC4 promoter
  Species: Synthetic; Arabidopsis
  Promoter: YUC4
  Cloning method: Gibson Cloning
  Sequencing primers: 5′ CCTGTCAAACACTGATAGTTTatgtccaacatgcatgcgtcta; 3′ GCTTACTCAGTTAGGTCTAGCTTATCTTTAATCATATTCCATAGTCCA
Terms and licenses: Academic/Nonprofit Terms; Industry Terms: Not Available to Industry
How to cite: YUC4:RUBY was a gift from Yunde Zhao (Addgene plasmid # 160907 ; http://n2t.net/addgene:160907 ; RRID:Addgene_160907)
